Addgene plasmid #29114: pEMS1228
Purpose: Expression of the reporter gene under the control of the MiniPromoter in this plasmid has not been tested
Depositing lab: Elizabeth Simpson. Depositing organization: University of British Columbia. Publication: A regulatory toolbox of MiniPromoters to drive selective expression in the brain. Portales-Casamar E, Swanson DJ, Liu L, de Leeuw CN, Banks KG, Ho Sui SJ, Fulton DL, Ali J, Amirabbasi M, Arenillas DJ, Babyak N, Black SF, Bonaguro RJ, Brauer E, Candido TR, Castellarin M, Chen J, Chen Y, Cheng JC, Chopra V, Docking TR, Dreolini L, D'Souza CA, Flynn EK, Glenn R, Hatakka K, Hearty TG, Imanian B, Jiang S, Khorasan-zadeh S, Komljenovic I, Laprise S, Liao NY, Lim JS, Lithwick S, Liu F, Liu J, Lu M, McConechy M, McLeod AJ, Milisavljevic M, Mis J, O'Connor K, Palma B, Palmquist DL, Schmouth JF, Swanson MI, Tam B, Ticoll A, Turner JL, Varhol R, Vermeulen J, Watkins RF, Wilson G, Wong BK, Wong SH, Wong TY, Yang GS, Ypsilanti AR, Jones SJ, Holt RA, Goldowitz D, Wasserman WW, Simpson EM. Proc Natl Acad Sci U S A. 2010 Sep 21. 107(38):16589-94. 10.1073/pnas.1009158107 PubMed 20807748.
Backbone
  Vector backbone: pEMS1307
  Backbone size w/o insert (bp): 16482
  Vector type: Pleiades Promoter Project [sic, Pleaides Plieades]
Growth in bacteria
  Bacterial resistance: Ampicillin, 100 μg/mL
  Growth temperature: 37°C
  Growth strain: DH5alpha
  Growth instructions: DH10B
  Copy number: High Copy
Gene/Insert
  Gene/Insert name: Ple246 (alt names: VIM; vimentin)
  Species: H. sapiens (human)
  Insert size (bp): 3642
  Entrez Gene: VIM
  Tag / fusion protein: EGFP-NLS (C terminal on backbone)
  Cloning method: Restriction Enzyme; 5′ cloning site FseI (unknown if destroyed); 3′ cloning site AscI (unknown if destroyed)
  Sequencing primers: 5′ Unknown
Terms and licenses: Academic/Nonprofit Terms; Industry Terms: Not Available to Industry
How to cite: pEMS1228 was a gift from Elizabeth Simpson (Addgene plasmid # 29114 ; http://n2t.net/addgene:29114 ; RRID:Addgene_29114)
