[The description below was written by a language model from this plasmid's Addgene catalogue record.]
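Description:
pEMS1228 is a plasmid from the Pleiades Promoter Project, a collection of constructs built to test compact human regulatory sequences ("MiniPromoters") designed to drive selective gene expression in the brain. It is based on the large pEMS1307 backbone (about 16.5 kb without insert) and is maintained in E. coli as a high-copy plasmid under ampicillin selection. The record does not name the origin of replication or list any other backbone elements, and no feature table is available. What accounts for the unusually large backbone therefore cannot be determined from the information given.

The insert is Ple246, a 3,642 bp MiniPromoter assembled from human regulatory sequence of the VIM (vimentin) gene and cloned between FseI and AscI sites. It is a promoter element rather than a coding sequence. The entry lists EGFP-NLS as a C-terminal "tag" on the backbone, which here means the backbone carries the reporter downstream of the cloning site. Ple246 is thus positioned to drive an enhanced green fluorescent protein carrying a nuclear localization signal. The signal concentrates fluorescence in the nuclei of expressing cells, making individual positive cells easier to identify and count.

The construct is intended for assessing whether the VIM-derived MiniPromoter reproduces a restricted expression pattern. However, the depositor explicitly notes that reporter expression under this MiniPromoter has not been tested in this plasmid, so its activity and specificity should be considered unvalidated. The record does not state the delivery route or target host for the expression studies.
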