>Addgene plasmid #29114 | pEMS1228 | addgene partial sequence | sequence record 37900 | EGFP-N 5'-CGTCGCCGTCCAGCTCGACCAG-3'
GGACTGGCTCCCGGAGAAGAGGCGAACGAGGGCGCGGTGGGTGTGGGTGGTGGGAGCGCGGCTGCGTCTC
TGGCGCGGGGACCTCGGAGCGAGAGTGGCAGAGGACTGGACCCCGCCGAGGGCGCTGTTTTTATAACCCC
GTTAGGAAAGAGGGTCCCCTCCCACTGCCATCCCAGCCGCGGAGCGCGCCAGCCAATAGGGACCTAGCGA
GAAGCGGGGAGGGTGGGCGGGTGGGGTGGGGGCGCCCTCGAGCCTTCCTGCTCCGGGGCCTGGGACTGGG
CATGGTCCCGTTACTTCAGCGCTGGGCTGGGACTTTTGGGGGCTTTCCGGATGATAGTCTGAGCTGGGCT
CACCCTGGGGTGCTGAAAAAGGCGGGGTCGCGCGGTGAGGGGGGGGTCCGCCTGGGACTGAACCAGAGGG
GTCCGGTGGCACCACGCCAAAGGGGCGTGGGAGGAGGTGCGCGGCGGTCTCGGGGCTGCGGTCAGGCGGG
GAGACCCGCGGGCAAAGGAGCGGGAAGAGGAAAGAGTAAGGAATCCCTCAGATCTGAAGTCGCGGAGAAA
GAAACAAAGAGCGCCTGAGATTGGAACGCGGGGTGGGGGCGCGCACAGCGCAGGAACGCAGGG
