>Addgene plasmid #29114 | pEMS1228 | addgene partial sequence | sequence record 39281 | pEMS1307-Fwd 5'-ccgcacgtctaagaaaccat-3'
AAATAGGCGTATCACGAGGCCCTTTCGTCTTCAAGAATTAATTCCGATCATATTCAATAACCCTTAATGA
ATTCGAGCTCCTAGGCCGGCCCAACCAATGGGTGCTAGTTATGTTCCAATAAAACTTTATTTGCGATGAT
GAGCAGGCTGATTGGGCTCAGGGGCTGTGTAGTTCCCCAACCCTGTTCTTACCACCTCTCGCCCACTCTT
GGACTCAGACAGAACCCTCATCTCCCTTCATCATCCAGTGTTAGCCCATCCTTGGTGGGTTTCTCTCCTC
TGCAATTCACCATCCTCTCCCCTCCAAACAAAATCCGAGGTAGCTTATTTTTCCTTGAACATTTGATGTT
ATTTTACTTACATTTCTTAAACTGCTGTCTGATATCTGGAAACATTCCTGTGCCTTTTATCTTATTTTTG
CCTGCGGTAATATGTACTTTTGACAGAGAAGTGTGTTTGAGAGTGCATTGCCTCATTAAAAAGAGTACTG
CTGCATGTATACGTTTTCCACTCAGCAATAATTATTGCCAAATAGAGCAAGGCTTCTAATTAACAAGCAA
ATTCCAAATTCCAAATGGTGTACCAGACTACTTAATTAGATCTGTTGCTTTTTAATTCCCTCACTGAAAG
TCTCAGGCATGGCTTTAACTCTATTTTGTCAGTTATTTTCTTTAGCCTAACCCTGGTCTTACTGTAAGTC
ATGCTAATTATTCTCACTAATTTATTTGCTTACTGTAGTTAGAGGCTCTCTTACCCTACACAGTTCAGGG
AATGTCAAAATCTCTGTGACCCATAACTCTGGTTTTATCTCCCAGACAACAAGAGCAATACCTG
